Addgene plasmid #234205: pAIP4_5HIH
Purpose: Heterologous protein expression of replicase polyprotein 1a (pp1a) (ORF1a polyprotein) in Escherichia coli
Depositing lab: Christopher Bahl. Depositing organization: AI Proteins. Publication: Facile, high-throughput protein purification enabled by high-efficiency protease elution. Cárcamo Noriega EN, Truebridge IS, Teets FD 3rd, Bowman JW 3rd, Rodriguez N, Howard TA, Bahl CD. Protein Sci. 2026 Sep;35(9):e70746. doi: 10.1002/pro.70746. PubMed 42555168.
Backbone
  Vector backbone: pET29b
  Backbone size w/o insert (bp): 5679
  Vector type: Bacterial Expression
Growth in bacteria
  Bacterial resistance: Kanamycin, 50 μg/mL
  Growth temperature: 37°C
  Growth strain: DH10B
  Copy number: High Copy
Gene/Insert
  Gene/Insert name: 5HIH (alt names: R1A_MERS1; Replicase polyprotein 1a (pp1a) (ORF1a polyprotein))
  Species: Middle East respiratory syndrome-related coronavirus
  Insert size (bp): 495
  Entrez Gene: orf1ab (a.k.a. G128_gp01)
  Promoter: T7
  Tag / fusion protein: 10x HisTag-Smt3 (N terminal on backbone)
  Cloning method: Golden Gate
  Sequencing primers: 5′ T7-promoter; 3′ T7-Term
Resource information
  A portion of this plasmid was derived from a plasmid made by: Synthetic DNA
Terms and licenses: Academic/Nonprofit Terms; Industry Terms
Depositor comments: 5' cloning site: BsaI (destroyed), 3' cloning site: BsaI (destroyed). Replicase polyprotein 1a (pp1a) (ORF1a polyprotein) [Cleaved into Host translation inhibitor nsp1 (nsp1) (Leader protein); Non-structural protein 2 (nsp2) (p65 homolog); Papain-like proteinase (PL-PRO) (EC 3.4.19.12) (EC 3.4.22.69) (Non-structural protein 3) (nsp3); Non-structural protein 4 (nsp4); 3C-like proteinase (3CL-PRO) (3CLp) (EC 3.4.22.-) (nsp5); Non-structural protein 6 (nsp6); Non-structural protein 7 (nsp7); Non-structural protein 8 (nsp8); Non-structural protein 9 (nsp9); Non-structural protein 10 (nsp10) (Growth factor-like peptide) (GFL); Non-structural protein 11 (nsp11)]
How to cite: pAIP4_5HIH was a gift from Christopher Bahl (Addgene plasmid # 234205 ; http://n2t.net/addgene:234205 ; RRID:Addgene_234205)
