[The description below was written by a language model from this plasmid's Addgene catalogue record and pLannotate feature annotations shown in this document.]
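Description:
pAIP4_5HIH is a bacterial expression plasmid built on a pET29b backbone for producing a fragment of the MERS coronavirus replicase polyprotein 1a (pp1a, ORF1a polyprotein) in Escherichia coli. It carries a kanamycin resistance gene (aph(3')-Ia) for selection and replicates from a ColE1/pMB1-type origin. The rop gene and bom region typical of pBR322-derived pET vectors are also present, although the catalogue lists the plasmid as high copy. An f1 origin is present as well. Short tetracycline-resistance fragments and an AmpR promoter fragment in the annotation are backbone remnants rather than functional markers.

The expression cassette is driven by a T7 promoter with an adjacent lac operator and the T7 gene 10 ribosome binding site, and it ends at the T7 terminator. A plasmid-borne lacI gene supplies repressor, so expression is IPTG-inducible in hosts that provide T7 RNA polymerase. The 495 bp insert was made from synthetic DNA and introduced by Golden Gate cloning, with both BsaI sites destroyed. It covers only a small portion of the polyprotein, and the record does not explicitly say which mature product or domain it corresponds to. It is fused at its N terminus to a polyhistidine tag (10xHis per the catalogue) followed by yeast Smt3 (SUMO), which allows metal-affinity capture and release of the target by a SUMO-specific protease. The feature table also detects a further His-tag fragment and a fragment of the SET1 solubility tag downstream of the insert. The catalogue does not mention these, so whether they are translated as part of the product is unclear. The associated work concerns high-throughput protein purification by protease elution, consistent with this tag design.
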