Features (pLannotate 1.2.2; 21 found; start..end, strand, type, name):
    377..424     -  terminator     T7 terminator: transcription terminator for bacteriophage T7 RNA polymerase
    432..481     -  CDS            SET1 (fragment): solubility-enhancement tag derived from T7 phage gene 10B
    491..508     -  CDS            9xHis (fragment): 9xHis affinity tag
    527..1021    -  CDS            R1A_MERS1 (fragment): Experimental evidence at protein level: Swiss-Prot protein existence level 1. [Non-structural protein 10]: Plays a pivotal role in viral transcription by stimulating both nsp14 3'-5' exoribonuclease and nsp16 2'-O-methyltransferase activities. Therefore plays an essential role in viral mRNAs cap methylation. From Middle East respiratory syndrome-related coronavirus (isolate United Kingdom/H123990006/2012) (MERS-CoV) (Betacoronavirus England 1).
   1025..1321    -  CDS            SMT3: SMT3_YEAST - Experimental evidence at protein level: Swiss-Prot protein existence level 1. Not known; suppressor of MIF2 mutations. From Saccharomyces cerevisiae (strain ATCC 204508 / S288c) (Baker's yeast).
   1329..1348    -  CDS            7xHis (fragment): 6xHis affinity tag
   1380..1402    -  RBS            RBS: efficient ribosome binding site from bacteriophage T7 gene 10 (Olins and Rangwala, 1989)
   1417..1441    -  protein_bind   lac operator: The lac repressor binds to the lac operator to inhibit transcription in E. coli. This inhibition can be relieved by adding lactose or isopropyl-β-D-thiogalactopyranoside (IPTG). lac repressor encoded by lacI
   1442..1460    -  promoter       T7 promoter: promoter for bacteriophage T7 RNA polymerase
   1486..1765    +  CDS            TcR (fragment): tetracycline efflux protein; tet; confers resistance to tetracycline
   1773..1850    +  promoter       lacI promoter: lacI
   1851..2933    +  CDS            lacI: lac repressor; lacI; The lac repressor binds to the lac operator to inhibit transcription in E. coli. This inhibition can be relieved by adding lactose or isopropyl-β-D-thiogalactopyranoside (IPTG).
   2946..2967    +  protein_bind   CAP binding site: CAP binding activates transcription in the presence of cAMP. E. coli catabolite activator protein
   2982..3273    +  CDS            TcR (fragment): tetracycline efflux protein; tet; confers resistance to tetracycline
   3345..3725    -  CDS            YPB1_ECOLX: Protein predicted: Swiss-Prot protein existence level 4. From Escherichia coli.
   3742..3933    +  CDS            rop: Rop protein, which maintains plasmids at low copy number; rop
   4035..4174    +  misc_feature   bom: basis of mobility region from pBR322
   4360..4948    -  rep_origin     ori: high-copy-number ColE1/pMB1/pBR322/pUC origin of replication
   5070..5885    +  CDS            KanR: aminoglycoside phosphotransferase; aph(3')-Ia; confers resistance to kanamycin in bacteria or G418 (Geneticin®) in eukaryotes
   5894..5951    -  promoter       AmpR promoter (fragment): bla
   6004..340     -  rep_origin     f1 ori (across the origin) (sequence partly withheld): f1 bacteriophage origin of replication; arrow indicates direction of (+) strand synthesis
>Addgene plasmid #234205 | pAIP4_5HIH | addgene full sequence | sequence record 464170 | Addgene NGS Result
GAGATAGGGT
[37 nt withheld, positions 11-47]
AAAGAACGTGGACTCCAACGTCAAAGG
[49 nt withheld, positions 75-123]
T
[91 nt withheld, positions 125-215]
G
[124 nt withheld, positions 217-340]
CCCATTCGCCAATCCGGATATAGTTCCTCCTTTCAGCAAAAAACCCCTCAAGACCCGTTTAGAGGCCCCA
AGGGGTTATGCTAGTTATTGCTCAGCGGTGGCAGCAGCCAACTCAGCTTCCTTTCGGGCTTTGTTAGCAG
CCGGATCTCAGTGGTGGTGGTGGTGGTGCTCGAGTCATTACGAACCGATGGTCAGGGATTTATACACATC
CTGGGAGTTGACGACAACCAAAACGCGAGTCTTCGCCTCACGAATCAGGTAATCGAACGACACAGCCGGT
TTAACGCCAAAGATGCCTGCGCTGACCAATGGGGTCACAACCAACGGATACGCATTCATAGCTTTGTAGC
ATTTGCTCAGCAGAGAAACGTCCTGCTTCGCACGCGCATCCGGACCCACCACGTGCAGAATGTTCTTGGC
GAGGCTGTGACCTTGCAGTAACACGCTGTCGCCCACTTGCAGCGGACCCTTCGCCAGGATGTATTCGTCG
CTCTCTTTTTGCACCGCGCCCTTGCTAGCTGCGTTGATGGCACCCGCAATGCCACCACCATGTTTCAGAT
GGGTATTTGCCGCGTTCACCAAAACAGATTCACCATAGCACTTTGCAACCTGGATCGCGTCGCCCAGAAC
AATCGTAACACACTCGGTGATTACTTTGTGTTCAAAATTTGATAGGGGATCTCCAGAGCCGCCAATCTGT
TCACGGTGGGCTTCAATGATGTCGTTGTCTTCCATGTCCAGGTCTTCCGGCGCTTGATCTGCCTGGATGC
GAATACCGTCATACAGGAAACGCAGGCTATCCATTTCCTTGCCCTGACGTTTGGCAAACGCTTCCATCAG
GCGACGCAGCGGCGTGGTCTTTTTGATCTTAAAGAAAATTTCAGAGCTGCCGTCACTAACTTTCAGGTTA
ATATGGGTTTCCGGTTTCACTTCCGGCTTGACTTCCGGCTTTGCTTCTTGGTTGACTTCCGAATCTTGCA
GGCTACCGTGGTGATGGTGATGGTGATGATGGTGATGAATCTTCGCCATCATATGTATATCTCCTTCTTA
AAGTTAAACAAAATTATTTCTAGAGGGGAATTGTTATCCGCTCACAATTCCCCTATAGTGAGTCGTATTA
ATTTCGCGGGATCGAGATCGATCTCGATCCTCTACGCCGGACGCATCGTGGCCGGCATCACCGGCGCCAC
AGGTGCGGTTGCTGGCGCCTATATCGCCGACATCACCGATGGGGAAGATCGGGCTCGCCACTTCGGGCTC
ATGAGCGCTTGTTTCGGCGTGGGTATGGTGGCAGGCCCCGTGGCCGGGGGACTGTTGGGCGCCATCTCCT
TGCATGCACCATTCCTTGCGGCGGCGGTGCTCAACGGCCTCAACCTACTACTGGGCTGCTTCCTAATGCA
GGAGTCGCATAAGGGAGAGCGTCGAGATCCCGGACACCATCGAATGGCGCAAAACCTTTCGCGGTATGGC
ATGATAGCGCCCGGAAGAGAGTCAATTCAGGGTGGTGAATGTGAAACCAGTAACGTTATACGATGTCGCA
GAGTATGCCGGTGTCTCTTATCAGACCGTTTCCCGCGTGGTGAACCAGGCCAGCCACGTTTCTGCGAAAA
CGCGGGAAAAAGTGGAAGCGGCGATGGCGGAGCTGAATTACATTCCCAACCGCGTGGCACAACAACTGGC
GGGCAAACAGTCGTTGCTGATTGGCGTTGCCACCTCCAGTCTGGCCCTGCACGCGCCGTCGCAAATTGTC
GCGGCGATTAAATCTCGCGCCGATCAACTGGGTGCCAGCGTGGTGGTGTCGATGGTAGAACGAAGCGGCG
TCGAAGCCTGTAAAGCGGCGGTGCACAATCTTCTCGCGCAACGCGTCAGTGGGCTGATCATTAACTATCC
GCTGGATGACCAGGATGCCATTGCTGTGGAAGCTGCCTGCACTAATGTTCCGGCGTTATTTCTTGATGTC
TCTGACCAGACACCCATCAACAGTATTATTTTCTCCCATGAAGACGGTACGCGACTGGGCGTGGAGCATC
TGGTCGCATTGGGTCACCAGCAAATCGCGCTGTTAGCGGGCCCATTAAGTTCTGTCTCGGCGCGTCTGCG
TCTGGCTGGCTGGCATAAATATCTCACTCGCAATCAAATTCAGCCGATAGCGGAACGGGAAGGCGACTGG
AGTGCCATGTCCGGTTTTCAACAAACCATGCAAATGCTGAATGAGGGCATCGTTCCCACTGCGATGCTGG
TTGCCAACGATCAGATGGCGCTGGGCGCAATGCGCGCCATTACCGAGTCCGGGCTGCGCGTTGGTGCGGA
CATCTCGGTAGTGGGATACGACGATACCGAAGACAGCTCATGTTATATCCCGCCGTTAACCACCATCAAA
CAGGATTTTCGCCTGCTGGGGCAAACCAGCGTGGACCGCTTGCTGCAACTCTCTCAGGGCCAGGCGGTGA
AGGGCAATCAGCTGTTGCCCGTCTCACTGGTGAAAAGAAAAACCACCCTGGCGCCCAATACGCAAACCGC
CTCTCCCCGCGCGTTGGCCGATTCATTAATGCAGCTGGCACGACAGGTTTCCCGACTGGAAAGCGGGCAG
TGAGCGCAACGCAATTAATGTAAGTTAGCTCACTCATTAGGCACCGGGATCTCGACCGATGCCCTTGAGA
GCCTTCAACCCAGTCAGCTCCTTCCGGTGGGCGCGGGGCATGACTATCGTCGCCGCACTTATGACTGTCT
TCTTTATCATGCAACTCGTAGGACAGGTGCCGGCAGCGCTCTGGGTCATTTTCGGCGAGGACCGCTTTCG
CTGGAGCGCGACGATGATCGGCCTGTCGCTTGCGGTATTCGGAATCTTGCACGCCCTCGCTCAAGCCTTC
GTCACTGGTCCCGCCACCAAACGTTTCGGCGAGAAGCAGGCCATTATCGCCGGCATGGCGGCCCCACGGG
TGCGCATGATCGTGCTCCTGTCGTTGAGGACCCGGCTAGGCTGGCGGGGTTGCCTTACTGGTTAGCAGAA
TGAATCACCGATACGCGAGCGAACGTGAAGCGACTGCTGCTGCAAAACGTCTGCGACCTGAGCAACAACA
TGAATGGTCTTCGGTTTCCGTGTTTCGTAAAGTCTGGAAACGCGGAAGTCAGCGCCCTGCACCATTATGT
TCCGGATCTGCATCGCAGGATGCTGCTGGCTACCCTGTGGAACACCTACATCTGTATTAACGAAGCGCTG
GCATTGACCCTGAGTGATTTTTCTCTGGTCCCGCCGCATCCATACCGCCAGTTGTTTACCCTCACAACGT
TCCAGTAACCGGGCATGTTCATCATCAGTAACCCGTATCGTGAGCATCCTCTCTCGTTTCATCGGTATCA
TTACCCCCATGAACAGAAATCCCCCTTACACGGAGGCATCAGTGACCAAACAGGAAAAAACCGCCCTTAA
CATGGCCCGCTTTATCAGAAGCCAGACATTAACGCTTCTGGAGAAACTCAACGAGCTGGACGCGGATGAA
CAGGCAGACATCTGTGAATCGCTTCACGACCACGCTGATGAGCTTTACCGCAGCTGCCTCGCGCGTTTCG
GTGATGACGGTGAAAACCTCTGACACATGCAGCTCCCGGAGACGGTCACAGCTTGTCTGTAAGCGGATGC
CGGGAGCAGACAAGCCCGTCAGGGCGCGTCAGCGGGTGTTGGCGGGTGTCGGGGCGCAGCCATGACCCAG
TCACGTAGCGATAGCGGAGTGTATACTGGCTTAACTATGCGGCATCAGAGCAGATTGTACTGAGAGTGCA
CCATTGCGGTGTGAAATACCGCACAGATGCGTAAGGAGAAAATACCGCATCAGGCGCTCTTCCGCTTCCT
CGCTCACTGACTCGCTGCGCTCGGTCGTTCGGCTGCGGCGAGCGGTATCAGCTCACTCAAAGGCGGTAAT
ACGGTTATCCACAGAATCAGGGGATAACGCAGGAAAGAACATGTGAGCAAAAGGCCAGCAAAAGGCCAGG
AACCGTAAAAAGGCCGCGTTGCTGGCGTTTTTCCATAGGCTCCGCCCCCCTGACGAGCATCACAAAAATC
GACGCTCAAGTCAGAGGTGGCGAAACCCGACAGGACTATAAAGATACCAGGCGTTTCCCCCTGGAAGCTC
CCTCGTGCGCTCTCCTGTTCCGACCCTGCCGCTTACCGGATACCTGTCCGCCTTTCTCCCTTCGGGAAGC
GTGGCGCTTTCTCATAGCTCACGCTGTAGGTATCTCAGTTCGGTGTAGGTCGTTCGCTCCAAGCTGGGCT
GTGTGCACGAACCCCCCGTTCAGCCCGACCGCTGCGCCTTATCCGGTAACTATCGTCTTGAGTCCAACCC
GGTAAGACACGACTTATCGCCACTGGCAGCAGCCACTGGTAACAGGATTAGCAGAGCGAGGTATGTAGGC
GGTGCTACAGAGTTCTTGAAGTGGTGGCCTAACTACGGCTACACTAGAAGGACAGTATTTGGTATCTGCG
CTCTGCTGAAGCCAGTTACCTTCGGAAAAAGAGTTGGTAGCTCTTGATCCGGCAAACAAACCACCGCTGG
TAGCGGTGGTTTTTTTGTTTGCAAGCAGCAGATTACGCGCAGAAAAAAAGGATCTCAAGAAGATCCTTTG
ATCTTTTCTACGGGGTCTGACGCTCAGTGGAACGAAAACTCACGTTAAGGGATTTTGGTCATGAACAATA
AAACTGTCTGCTTACATAAACAGTAATACAAGGGGTGTTATGAGCCATATTCAACGGGAAACGTCTTGCT
CTAGGCCGCGATTAAATTCCAACATGGATGCTGATTTATATGGGTATAAATGGGCTCGCGATAATGTCGG
GCAATCAGGTGCGACAATCTATCGATTGTATGGGAAGCCCGATGCGCCAGAGTTGTTTCTGAAACATGGC
AAAGGTAGCGTTGCCAATGATGTTACAGATGAGATGGTCAGACTAAACTGGCTGACGGAATTTATGCCTC
TTCCGACCATCAAGCATTTTATCCGTACTCCTGATGATGCATGGTTACTCACCACTGCGATCCCCGGGAA
AACAGCATTCCAGGTATTAGAAGAATATCCTGATTCAGGTGAAAATATTGTTGATGCGCTGGCAGTGTTC
CTGCGCCGGTTGCATTCGATTCCTGTTTGTAATTGTCCTTTTAACAGCGATCGCGTATTTCGTCTCGCTC
AGGCGCAATCACGAATGAATAACGGTTTGGTTGATGCGAGTGATTTTGATGACGAGCGTAATGGCTGGCC
TGTTGAACAAGTCTGGAAAGAAATGCATAAACTTTTGCCATTCTCACCGGATTCAGTCGTCACTCATGGT
GATTTCTCACTTGATAACCTTATTTTTGACGAGGGGAAATTAATAGGTTGTATTGATGTTGGACGAGTCG
GAATCGCAGACCGATACCAGGATCTTGCCATCCTATGGAACTGCCTCGGTGAGTTTTCTCCTTCATTACA
GAAACGGCTTTTTCAAAAATATGGTATTGATAATCCTGATATGAATAAATTGCAGTTTCATTTGATGCTC
GATGAGTTTTTCTAAGAATTAATTCATGAGCGGATACATATTTGAATGTATTTAGAAAAATAAACAAATA
GGGGTTCCGCGCACATTTCCCCGAAAAGTGCCACCTAAATTGTAAGCGTTAATATTTTGTTAAAATTCGC
GTTAAATTTTTGTTAAATCAGCTCATTTTTTAACCAATAGGCCGAAATCGGCAAAATCCCTTATAAATCA
AAAGAATAGACC
